>Addgene plasmid #218642 | pLenti UBC hNLRP3-mNG | addgene full sequence | sequence record 432157 | Addgene NGS Result
TTGAGATCCTTTTTTTCTGCGCGTAATCTGCTGCTTGCAAACAAAAAAACCACCGCTACCAGCGGTGGTT
TGTTTGCCGGATCAAGAGCTACCAACTCTTTTTCCGAAGGTAACTGGCTTCAGCAGAGCGCAGATACCAA
ATACTGTTCTTCTAGTGTAGCCGTAGTTAGGCCACCACTTCAAGAACTCTGTAGCACCGCCTACATACCT
CGCTCTGCTAATCCTGTTACCAGTGGCTGCTGCCAGTGGCGATAAGTCGTGTCTTACCGGGTTGGACTCA
AGACGATAGTTACCGGATAAGGCGCAGCGGTCGGGCTGAACGGGGGGTTCGTGCACACAGCCCAGCTTGG
AGCGAACGACCTACACCGAACTGAGATACCTACAGCGTGAGCTATGAGAAAGCGCCACGCTTCCCGAAGG
GAGAAAGGCGGACAGGTATCCGGTAAGCGGCAGGGTCGGAACAGGAGAGCGCACGAGGGAGCTTCCAGGG
GGAAACGCCTGGTATCTTTATAGTCCTGTCGGGTTTCGCCACCTCTGACTTGAGCGTCGATTTTTGTGAT
GCTCGTCAGGGGGGCGGAGCCTATGGAAAAACGCCAGCAACGCGGCCTTTTTACGGTTCCTGGCCTTTTG
CTGGCCTTTTGCTCACATGTTCTTTCCTGCGTTATCCCCTGATTCTGTGGATAACCGTATTACCGCCATG
CATTAGTTATTAATAGTAATCAATTACGGGGTCATTAGTTCATAGCCCATATATGGAGTTCCGCGTTACA
TAACTTACGGTAAATGGCCCGCCTGGCTGACCGCCCAACGACCCCCGCCCATTGACGTCAATAATGACGT
ATGTTCCCATAGTAACGCCAATAGGGACTTTCCATTGACGTCAATGGGTGGAGTATTTACGGTAAACTGC
CCACTTGGCAGTACATCAAGTGTATCATATGCCAAGTACGCCCCCTATTGACGTCAATGACGGTAAATGG
CCCGCCTGGCATTATGCCCAGTACATGACCTTATGGGACTTTCCTACTTGGCAGTACATCTACGTATTAG
TCATCGCTATTACCATGGTGATGCGGTTTTGGCAGTACATCAATGGGCGTGGATAGCGGTTTGACTCACG
GGGATTTCCAAGTCTCCACCCCATTGACGTCAATGGGAGTTTGTTTTGGCACCAAAATCAACGGGACTTT
CCAAAATGTCGTAACAACTCCGCCCCATTGACGCAAATGGGCGGTAGGCGTGTACGGTGGGAGGTCTATA
TAAGCAGCGCGTTTTGCCTGTACTGGGTCTCTCTGGTTAGACCAGATCTGAGCCTGGGAGCTCTCTGGCT
AACTAGGGAACCCACTGCTTAAGCCTCAATAAAGCTTGCCTTGAGTGCTTCAAGTAGTGTGTGCCCGTCT
GTTGTGTGACTCTGGTAACTAGAGATCCCTCAGACCCTTTTAGTCAGTGTGGAAAATCTCTAGCAGTGGC
GCCCGAACAGGGACTTGAAAGCGAAAGGGAAACCAGAGGAGCTCTCTCGACGCAGGACTCGGCTTGCTGA
AGCGCGCACGGCAAGAGGCGAGGGGCGGCGACTGGTGAGTACGCCAAAAATTTTGACTAGCGGAGGCTAG
AAGGAGAGAGATGGGTGCGAGAGCGTCAGTATTAAGCGGGGGAGAATTAGATCGCGATGGGAAAAAATTC
GGTTAAGGCCAGGGGGAAAGAAAAAATATAAATTAAAACATATAGTATGGGCAAGCAGGGAGCTAGAACG
ATTCGCAGTTAATCCTGGCCTGTTAGAAACATCAGAAGGCTGTAGACAAATACTGGGACAGCTACAACCA
TCCCTTCAGACAGGATCAGAAGAACTTAGATCATTATATAATACAGTAGCAACCCTCTATTGTGTGCATC
AAAGGATAGAGATAAAAGACACCAAGGAAGCTTTAGACAAGATAGAGGAAGAGCAAAACAAAAGTAAGAC
CACCGCACAGCAAGCGGCCGGCCGCTGATCTTCAGACCTGGAGGAGGAGATATGAGGGACAATTGGAGAA
GTGAATTATATAAATATAAAGTAGTAAAAATTGAACCATTAGGAGTAGCACCCACCAAGGCAAAGAGAAG
AGTGGTGCAGAGAGAAAAAAGAGCAGTGGGAATAGGAGCTTTGTTCCTTGGGTTCTTGGGAGCAGCAGGA
AGCACTATGGGCGCAGCGTCAATGACGCTGACGGTACAGGCCAGACAATTATTGTCTGGTATAGTGCAGC
AGCAGAACAATTTGCTGAGGGCTATTGAGGCGCAACAGCATCTGTTGCAACTCACAGTCTGGGGCATCAA
GCAGCTCCAGGCAAGAATCCTGGCTGTGGAAAGATACCTAAAGGATCAACAGCTCCTGGGGATTTGGGGT
TGCTCTGGAAAACTCATTTGCACCACTGCTGTGCCTTGGAATGCTAGTTGGAGTAATAAATCTCTGGAAC
AGATTTGGAATCACACGACCTGGATGGAGTGGGACAGAGAAATTAACAATTACACAAGCTTAATACACTC
CTTAATTGAAGAATCGCAAAACCAGCAAGAAAAGAATGAACAAGAATTATTGGAATTAGATAAATGGGCA
AGTTTGTGGAATTGGTTTAACATAACAAATTGGCTGTGGTATATAAAATTATTCATAATGATAGTAGGAG
GCTTGGTAGGTTTAAGAATAGTTTTTGCTGTACTTTCTATAGTGAATAGAGTTAGGCAGGGATATTCACC
ATTATCGTTTCAGACCCACCTCCCAACCCCGAGGGGACCCGACAGGCCCGAAGGAATAGAAGAAGAAGGT
GGAGAGAGAGACAGAGACAGATCCATTCGATTAGTGAACGGATCGGCACTGCGTGCGCCAATTCTGCAGA
CAAATGGCAGTATTCATCCACAATTTTAAAAGAAAAGGGGGGATTGGGGGGTACAGTGCAGGGGAAAGAA
TAGTAGACATAATAGCAACAGACATACAAACTAAAGAATTACAAAAACAAATTACAAAAATTCAAAATTT
TCGGGTTTATTACAGGGACAGCAGAGATCCAGTTTGGTTAGTACCGGGCCCGCTCTAGCCCTAGATTTAA
CCCAACAGAAGGCTCGACGCGTGGCCTCCGCGCCGGGTTTTGGCGCCTCCCGCGGGCGCCCCCCTCCTCA
CGGCGAGCGCTGCCACGTCAGACGAAGGGCGCAGCGAGCGTCCTGATCCTTCCGCCCGGACGCTCAGGAC
AGCGGCCCGCTGCTCATAAGACTCGGCCTTAGAACCCCAGTATCAGCAGAAGGACATTTTAGGACGGGAC
TTGGGTGACTCTAGGGCACTGGTTTTCTTTCCAGAGAGCGGAACAGGCGAGGAAAAGTAGTCCCTTCTCG
GCGATTCTGCGGAGGGATCTCCGTGGGGCGGTGAACGCCGATGATTATATAAGGACGCGCCGGGTGTGGC
ACAGCTAGTTCCGTCGCAGCCGGGATTTGGGTCGCGGTTCTTGTTTGTGGATCGCTGTGATCGTCACTTG
GTGAGTAGCGGGCTGCTGGGCTGGCCGGGGCTTTCGTGGCCGCCGGGCCGCTCGGTGGGACGGAAGCGTG
TGGAGAGACCGCCAAGGGCTGTAGTCTGGGTCCGCGAGCAAGGTTGCCCTGAACTGGGGGTTGGGGGGAG
CGCAGCAAAATGGCGGCTGTTCCCGAGTCTTGAATGGAAGACGCTTGTGAGGCGGGCTGTGAGGTCGTTG
AAACAAGGTGGGGGGCATGGTGGGCGGCAAGAACCCAAGGTCTTGAGGCCTTCGCTAATGCGGGAAAGCT
CTTATTCGGGTGAGATGGGCTGGGGCACCATCTGGGGACCCTGACGTGAAGTTTGTCACTGACTGGAGAA
CTCGGTTTGTCGTCTGTTGCGGGGGCGGCAGTTATGGCGGTGCCGTTGGGCAGTGCACCCGTACCTTTGG
GAGCGCGCGCCCTCGTCGTGTCGTGACGTCACCCGTTCTGTTGGCTTATAATGCAGGGTGGGGCCACCTG
CCGGTAGGTGTGCGGTAGGCTTTTCTCCGTCGCAGGACGCAGGGTTCGGGCCTAGGGTAGGCTCTCCTGA
ATCGACAGGCGCCGGACCTCTGGTGAGGGGAGGGATAAGTGAGGCGTCAGTTTCTTTGGTCGGTTTTATG
TACCTATCTTCTTAAGTAGCTGAAGCTCCGGTTTTGAACTATGCGCTCGGGGTTGGCGAGTGTGTTTTGT
GAAGTTTTTTAGGCACCTTTTGAAATGTAATCATTTGGGTCAATATGTAATTTTCAGTGTTAGACTAGTA
AATTGTCCGCTAAATTCTGGCCGTTTTTGGCTTTTTTGTTAGACGCTAGACTGCCGGATCGAATTGTCGA
CGAATTCGGATCTGGCCAATCACAAGTTTGTACAAAAAAGCAGGCTCCACCATGAAGATGGCAAGCACCC
GCTGCAAGCTGGCCAGGTACCTGGAGGACCTGGAGGATGTGGACTTGAAGAAATTTAAGATGCACTTAGA
GGACTATCCTCCCCAGAAGGGCTGCATCCCCCTCCCGAGGGGTCAGACAGAGAAGGCAGACCATGTGGAT
CTAGCCACGCTAATGATCGACTTCAATGGGGAGGAGAAGGCGTGGGCCATGGCCGTGTGGATCTTCGCTG
CGATCAACAGGAGAGACCTTTATGAGAAAGCAAAAAGAGATGAGCCGAAGTGGGGTTCAGATAATGCACG
TGTTTCGAATCCCACTGTGATATGCCAGGAAGACAGCATTGAAGAGGAGTGGATGGGTTTACTGGAGTAC
CTTTCGAGAATCTCTATTTGTAAAATGAAGAAAGATTACCGTAAGAAGTACAGAAAGTACGTGAGAAGCA
GATTCCAGTGCATTGAAGACAGGAATGCCCGTCTGGGTGAGAGTGTGAGCCTCAACAAACGCTACACACG
ACTGCGTCTCATCAAGGAGCACCGGAGCCAGCAGGAGAGGGAGCAGGAGCTTCTGGCCATCGGCAAGACC
AAGACGTGTGAGAGCCCCGTGAGTCCCATTAAGATGGAGTTGCTGTTTGACCCCGATGATGAGCATTCTG
AGCCTGTGCACACCGTGGTGTTCCAGGGGGCGGCAGGGATTGGGAAAACAATCCTGGCCAGGAAGATGAT
GTTGGACTGGGCGTCGGGGACACTCTACCAAGACAGGTTTGACTATCTGTTCTATATCCACTGTCGGGAG
GTGAGCCTTGTGACACAGAGGAGCCTGGGGGACCTGATCATGAGCTGCTGCCCCGACCCAAACCCACCCA
TCCACAAGATCGTGAGAAAACCCTCCAGAATCCTCTTCCTCATGGACGGCTTCGATGAGCTGCAAGGTGC
CTTTGACGAGCACATAGGACCGCTCTGCACTGACTGGCAGAAGGCCGAGCGGGGAGACATTCTCCTGAGC
AGCCTCATCAGAAAGAAGCTGCTTCCCGAGGCCTCTCTGCTCATCACCACGAGACCTGTGGCCCTGGAGA
AACTGCAGCACTTGCTGGACCATCCTCGGCATGTGGAGATCCTGGGTTTCTCCGAGGCCAAAAGGAAAGA
GTACTTCTTCAAGTACTTCTCTGATGAGGCCCAAGCCAGGGCAGCCTTCAGTCTGATTCAGGAGAACGAG
GTCCTCTTCACCATGTGCTTCATCCCCCTGGTCTGCTGGATCGTGTGCACTGGACTGAAACAGCAGATGG
AGAGTGGCAAGAGCCTTGCCCAGACATCCAAGACCACCACCGCGGTGTACGTCTTCTTCCTTTCCAGTTT
GCTGCAGCCCCGGGGAGGGAGCCAGGAGCACGGCCTCTGCGCCCACCTCTGGGGGCTCTGCTCTTTGGCT
GCAGATGGAATCTGGAACCAGAAAATCCTGTTTGAGGAGTCCGACCTCAGGAATCATGGACTGCAGAAGG
CGGATGTGTCTGCTTTCCTGAGGATGAACCTGTTCCAAAAGGAAGTGGACTGCGAGAAGTTCTACAGCTT
CATCCACATGACTTTCCAGGAGTTCTTTGCCGCCATGTACTACCTGCTGGAAGAGGAAAAGGAAGGAAGG
ACGAACGTTCCAGGGAGTCGTTTGAAGCTTCCCAGCCGAGACGTGACAGTCCTTCTGGAAAACTATGGCA
AATTCGAAAAGGGGTATTTGATTTTTGTTGTACGTTTCCTCTTTGGCCTGGTAAACCAGGAGAGGACCTC
CTACTTGGAGAAGAAATTAAGTTGCAAGATCTCTCAGCAAATCAGGCTGGAGCTGCTGAAATGGATTGAA
GTGAAAGCCAAAGCTAAAAAGCTGCAGATCCAGCCCAGCCAGCTGGAATTGTTCTACTGTTTGTACGAGA
TGCAGGAGGAGGACTTCGTGCAAAGGGCCATGGACTATTTCCCCAAGATTGAGATCAATCTCTCCACCAG
AATGGACCACATGGTTTCTTCCTTTTGCATTGAGAACTGTCATCGGGTGGAGTCACTGTCCCTGGGGTTT
CTCCATAACATGCCCAAGGAGGAAGAGGAGGAGGAAAAGGAAGGCCGACACCTTGATATGGTGCAGTGTG
TCCTCCCAAGCTCCTCTCATGCTGCCTGTTCTCATGGATTGGTGAACAGCCACCTCACTTCCAGTTTTTG
CCGGGGCCTCTTTTCAGTTCTGAGCACCAGCCAGAGTCTAACTGAATTGGACCTCAGTGACAATTCTCTG
GGGGACCCAGGGATGAGAGTGTTGTGTGAAACGCTCCAGCATCCTGGCTGTAACATTCGGAGATTGTGGT
TGGGGCGCTGTGGCCTCTCGCATGAGTGCTGCTTCGACATCTCCTTGGTCCTCAGCAGCAACCAGAAGCT
GGTGGAGCTGGACCTGAGTGACAACGCCCTCGGTGACTTCGGAATCAGACTTCTGTGTGTGGGACTGAAG
CACCTGTTGTGCAATCTGAAGAAGCTCTGGTTGGTCAGCTGCTGCCTCACATCAGCATGTTGTCAGGATC
TTGCATCAGTATTGAGCACCAGCCATTCCCTGACCAGACTCTATGTGGGGGAGAATGCCTTGGGAGACTC
AGGAGTCGCAATTTTATGTGAAAAAGCCAAGAATCCACAGTGTAACCTGCAGAAACTGGGGTTGGTGAAT
TCTGGCCTTACGTCAGTCTGTTGTTCAGCTTTGTCCTCGGTACTCAGCACTAATCAGAATCTCACGCACC
TTTACCTGCGAGGCAACACTCTCGGAGACAAGGGGATCAAACTACTCTGTGAGGGACTCTTGCACCCCGA
CTGCAAGCTTCAGGTGTTGGAATTAGACAACTGCAACCTCACGTCACACTGCTGCTGGGATCTTTCCACA
CTTCTGACCTCCAGCCAGAGCCTGCGAAAGCTGAGCCTGGGCAACAATGACCTGGGCGACCTGGGGGTCA
TGATGTTCTGTGAAGTGCTGAAACAGCAGAGCTGCCTCCTGCAGAACCTGGGGTTGTCTGAAATGTATTT
CAATTATGAGACAAAAAGTGCGTTAGAAACACTTCAAGAAGAAAAGCCTGAGCTGACCGTCGTCTTTGAG
CCTTCTTGGTTGGGCGGATCCGGGGGAAGCGGCGGATCCGTGAGCAAGGGCGAGGAGGATAACATGGCCT
CTCTCCCAGCGACACATGAGTTACACATCTTTGGCTCCATCAACGGTGTGGACTTTGACATGGTGGGTCA
GGGCACCGGCAATCCAAATGATGGTTATGAGGAGTTAAACCTGAAGTCCACCAAGGGTGACCTCCAGTTC
TCCCCCTGGATTCTGGTCCCTCATATCGGGTATGGCTTCCATCAGTACCTGCCCTACCCTGACGGGATGT
CGCCTTTCCAGGCCGCCATGGTAGATGGCTCCGGATACCAAGTCCATCGCACAATGCAGTTTGAAGATGG
TGCCTCCCTTACTGTTAACTACCGCTACACCTACGAGGGAAGCCACATCAAAGGAGAGGCCCAGGTGAAG
GGGACTGGTTTCCCTGCTGACGGTCCTGTGATGACCAACTCGCTGACCGCTGCGGACTGGTGCAGGTCGA
AGAAGACTTACCCCAACGACAAAACCATCATCAGTACCTTTAAGTGGAGTTACACCACTGGAAATGGCAA
GCGCTACCGGAGCACTGCGCGGACCACCTACACCTTTGCCAAGCCAATGGCGGCTAACTATCTGAAGAAC
CAGCCGATGTACGTGTTCCGTAAGACGGAGCTCAAGCACTCCAAGACCGAGCTCAACTTCAAGGAGTGGC
AAAAGGCCTTTACCGATGTGATGGGCATGGACGAGCTGTACAAGTAGGACCCAGCTTTCTTGTACAAAGT
GGTGGGTGGAGGCGGTTCAGGTGGCGGAGGAAGCGGAGGCGGTGGAAGTTACCCCTACGACGTGCCCGAC
TACGCCGGCTATCCGTATGATGTCCCGGACTATGCAGGATCCTATCCATACGACGTTCCAGATTACGCTT
AGTTAATTAAGGCCGGCCCTCGAGGTTAACGAATTCTACCGGGTAGGGGAGGCGCTTTTCCCAAGGCAGT
CTGGAGCATGCGCTTTAGCAGCCCCGCTGGGCACTTGGCGCTACACAAGTGGCCTCTGGCCTCGCACACA
TTCCACATCCACCGGTAGGCGCCAACCGGCTCCGTTCTTTGGTGGCCCCTTCGCGCCACCTTCTACTCCT
CCCCTAGTCAGGAAGTTCCCCCCCGCCCCGCAGCTCGCGTCGTGCAGGACGTGACAAATGGAAGTAGCAC
GTCTCACTAGTCTCGTGCAGATGGACAGCACCGCTGAGCAATGGAAGCGGGTAGGCCTTTGGGGCAGCGG
CCAATAGCAGCTTTGCTCCTTCGCTTTCTGGGCTCAGAGGCTGGGAAGGGGTGGGTCCGGGGGCGGGCTC
AGGGGCGGGCTCAGGGGCGGGGCGGGCGCCCGAAGGTCCTCCGGAGGCCCGGCATTCTGCACGCTTCAAA
AGCGCACGTCTGCCGCGCTGTTCTCCTCTTCCTCATCTCCGGGCCTTTCGACCTGCAGCCCAAGCTTACC
ATGACCGAGTACAAGCCCACGGTGCGCCTCGCCACCCGCGACGACGTCCCCAGGGCCGTACGCACCCTCG
CCGCCGCGTTCGCCGACTACCCCGCCACGCGCCACACCGTCGATCCGGACCGCCACATCGAGCGGGTCAC
CGAGCTGCAAGAACTCTTCCTCACGCGCGTCGGGCTCGACATCGGCAAGGTGTGGGTCGCGGACGACGGC
GCCGCGGTGGCGGTCTGGACCACGCCGGAGAGCGTCGAAGCGGGGGCGGTGTTCGCCGAGATCGGCCCGC
GCATGGCCGAGTTGAGCGGTTCCCGGCTGGCCGCGCAGCAACAGATGGAAGGCCTCCTGGCGCCGCACCG
GCCCAAGGAGCCCGCGTGGTTCCTGGCCACCGTCGGCGTCTCGCCCGACCACCAGGGCAAGGGTCTGGGC
AGCGCCGTCGTGCTCCCCGGAGTGGAGGCGGCCGAGCGCGCCGGGGTGCCCGCCTTCCTGGAGACCTCCG
CGCCCCGCAACCTCCCCTTCTACGAGCGGCTCGGCTTCACCGTCACCGCCGACGTCGAGGTGCCCGAAGG
ACCGCGCACCTGGTGCATGACCCGCAAGCCCGGTGCCTGATGTACAAGTAGGAATTCGTCGAGGGACCTA
ATAACTTCGTATAGCATACATTATACGAAGTTATACATGTTTAAGGGTTCCGGTTCCACTAGGTACAATT
CGATATCAAGCTTATCGATAATCAACCTCTGGATTACAAAATTTGTGAAAGATTGACTGGTATTCTTAAC
TATGTTGCTCCTTTTACGCTATGTGGATACGCTGCTTTAATGCCTTTGTATCATGCTATTGCTTCCCGTA
TGGCTTTCATTTTCTCCTCCTTGTATAAATCCTGGTTGCTGTCTCTTTATGAGGAGTTGTGGCCCGTTGT
CAGGCAACGTGGCGTGGTGTGCACTGTGTTTGCTGACGCAACCCCCACTGGTTGGGGCATTGCCACCACC
TGTCAGCTCCTTTCCGGGACTTTCGCTTTCCCCCTCCCTATTGCCACGGCGGAACTCATCGCCGCCTGCC
TTGCCCGCTGCTGGACAGGGGCTCGGCTGTTGGGCACTGACAATTCCGTGGTGTTGTCGGGGAAATCATC
GTCCTTTCCTTGGCTGCTCGCCTGTGTTGCCACCTGGATTCTGCGCGGGACGTCCTTCTGCTACGTCCCT
TCGGCCCTCAATCCAGCGGACCTTCCTTCCCGCGGCCTGCTGCCGGCTCTGCGGCCTCTTCCGCGTCTTC
GCCTTCGCCCTCAGACGAGTCGGATCTCCCTTTGGGCCGCCTCCCCGCATCGATACCGTCGACCTCGATC
GAGACCTAGAAAAACATGGAGCAATCACAAGTAGCAATACAGCAGCTACCAATGCTGATTGTGCCTGGCT
AGAAGCACAAGAGGAGGAGGAGGTGGGTTTTCCAGTCACACCTCAGGTACCTTTAAGACCAATGACTTAC
AAGGCAGCTGTAGATCTTAGCCACTTTTTAAAAGAAAAGGGGGGACTGGAAGGGCTAATTCACTCCCAAC
GAAGACAAGATCTGCTTTTTGCTTGTACTGGGTCTCTCTGGTTAGACCAGATCTGAGCCTGGGAGCTCTC
TGGCTAACTAGGGAACCCACTGCTTAAGCCTCAATAAAGCTTGCCTTGAGTGCTTCAAGTAGTGTGTGCC
CGTCTGTTGTGTGACTCTGGTAACTAGAGATCCCTCAGACCCTTTTAGTCAGTGTGGAAAATCTCTAGCA
GTAGTAGTTCATGTCATCTTATTATTCAGTATTTATAACTTGCAAAGAAATGAATATCAGAGAGTGAGAG
GAACTTGTTTATTGCAGCTTATAATGGTTACAAATAAAGCAATAGCATCACAAATTTCACAAATAAAGCA
TTTTTTTCACTGCATTCTAGTTGTGGTTTGTCCAAACTCATCAATGTATCTTATCATGTCTGGCTCTAGC
TATCCCGCCCCTAACTCCGCCCATCCCGCCCCTAACTCCGCCCAGTTCCGCCCATTCTCCGCCCCATGGC
TGACTAATTTTTTTTATTTATGCAGAGGCCGAGGCCGCCTCGGCCTCTGAGCTATTCCAGAAGTAGTGAG
GAGGCTTTTTTGGAGGCCTAGGGACGTACCCAATTCGCCCTATAGTGAGTCGTATTAGCATGTGAGCAAA
AGGCCAGCATAAATCAAAAGAATAGACCGAGATAGGGT
[37 nt withheld, positions 11169-11205]
AAAGAACGTGGACTCCAACGTCAAAGG
[49 nt withheld, positions 11233-11281]
T
[91 nt withheld, positions 11283-11373]
G
[124 nt withheld, positions 11375-11498]
CAGGTGGCACTTTTCGGGGAAATGTGCGCGGAACCCCTATTTGTTTATTTTTCTAAATACATTCAAATAT
GTATCCGCTCATGAGACAATAACCCTGATAAATGCTTCAATAATATTGAAAAAGGAAGAGTCCTGAGGCG
GAAAGAACCAGCTGTGGAATGTGTGTCAGTTAGGGTGTGGAAAGTCCCCAGGCTCCCCAGCAGGCAGAAG
TATGCAAAGCATGCATCTCAATTAGTCAGCAACCAGGTGTGGAAAGTCCCCAGGCTCCCCAGCAGGCAGA
AGTATGCAAAGCATGCATCTCAATTAGTCAGCAACCATAGTCCCGCCCCTAACTCCGCCCATCCCGCCCC
TAACTCCGCCCAGTTCCGCCCATTCTCCGCCCCATGGCTGACTAATTTTTTTTATTTATGCAGAGGCCGA
GGCCGCCTCGGCCTCTGAGCTATTCCAGAAGTAGTGAGGAGGCTTTTTTGGAGGCCTAGGCTTTTGCAAA
GATCGATCAAGAGACAGGATGAGGATCGTTTCGCATGATTGAACAAGATGGATTGCACGCAGGTTCTCCG
GCCGCTTGGGTGGAGAGGCTATTCGGCTATGACTGGGCACAACAGACAATCGGCTGCTCTGATGCCGCCG
TGTTCCGGCTGTCAGCGCAGGGGCGCCCGGTTCTTTTTGTCAAGACCGACCTGTCCGGTGCCCTGAATGA
ACTGCAAGACGAGGCAGCGCGGCTATCGTGGCTGGCCACGACGGGCGTTCCTTGCGCAGCTGTGCTCGAC
GTTGTCACTGAAGCGGGAAGGGACTGGCTGCTATTGGGCGAAGTGCCGGGGCAGGATCTCCTGTCATCTC
ACCTTGCTCCTGCCGAGAAAGTATCCATCATGGCTGATGCAATGCGGCGGCTGCATACGCTTGATCCGGC
TACCTGCCCATTCGACCACCAAGCGAAACATCGCATCGAGCGAGCACGTACTCGGATGGAAGCCGGTCTT
GTCGATCAGGATGATCTGGACGAAGAGCATCAGGGGCTCGCGCCAGCCGAACTGTTCGCCAGGCTCAAGG
CGAGCATGCCCGACGGCGAGGATCTCGTCGTGACCCATGGCGATGCCTGCTTGCCGAATATCATGGTGGA
AAATGGCCGCTTTTCTGGATTCATCGACTGTGGCCGGCTGGGTGTGGCGGACCGCTATCAGGACATAGCG
TTGGCTACCCGTGATATTGCTGAAGAGCTTGGCGGCGAATGGGCTGACCGCTTCCTCGTGCTTTACGGTA
TCGCCGCTCCCGATTCGCAGCGCATCGCCTTCTATCGCCTTCTTGACGAGTTCTTCTGAGCGGGACTCTG
GGGTTCGAAATGACCGACCAAGCGACGCCCAACCTGCCATCACGAGATTTCGATTCCACCGCCGCCTTCT
ATGAAAGGTTGGGCTTCGGAATCGTTTTCCGGGACGCCGGCTGGATGATCCTCCAGCGCGGGGATCTCAT
GCTGGAGTTCTTCGCCCACCCTAGGGGGAGGCTAACTGAAACACGGAAGGAGACAATACCGGAAGGAACC
CGCGCTATGACGGCAATAAAAAGACAGAATAAAACGCACGGTGTTGGGTCGTTTGTTCATAAACGCGGGG
TTCGGTCCCAGGGCTGGCACTCTGTCGATACCCCACCGAGACCCCATTGGGGCCAATACGCCCGCGTTTC
TTCCTTTTCCCCACCCCACCCCCCAAGTTCGGGTGAAGGCCCAGGGCTCGCAGCCAACGTCGGGGCGGCA
GGCCCTGCCATAGCCTCAGGTTACTCATATATACTTTAGATTGATTTAAAACTTCATTTTTAATTTAAAA
GGATCTAGGTGAAGATCCTTTTTGATAATCTCATGACCAAAATCCCTTAACGTGAGTTTTCGTTCCACTG
AGCGTCAGACCCCGTAGAAAAGATCAAAGGATCTTC
Features (pLannotate 1.2.2; 33 found; start..end, strand, type, name):
      1..589     +  rep_origin     ori: high-copy-number ColE1/pMB1/pBR322/pUC origin of replication
    764..1067    +  enhancer       CMV enhancer: human cytomegalovirus immediate early enhancer
   1068..1267    +  promoter       CMV promoter: human cytomegalovirus (CMV) immediate early promoter
   1285..1465    +  LTR            5' LTR (truncated): truncated 5' long terminal repeat (LTR) from HIV-1
   1512..1637    +  misc_feature   HIV-1 Ψ: packaging signal of human immunodeficiency virus type 1
   1621..1959    +  CDS            HIV-1 gag (fragment): gag protein from human immunodeficiency virus 1; gag
   2134..2367    +  misc_feature   RRE: The Rev response element (RRE) of HIV-1 allows for Rev-dependent mRNA export from the nucleus to the cytoplasm.
   2744..2844    +  CDS            Rev (fragment): human immunodeficiency virus 1 (HIV-1) Rev protein; rev; enhances nuclear export of unspliced and incompletely spliced viral mRNAs
   2894..3011    +  misc_feature   cPPT/CTS: central polypurine tract and central termination sequence of HIV-1
   3077..3094    +  ncRNA          5' miR-30a (fragment): sequence upstream of the 71-nt precursor of the human miR-30a microRNA (Zeng et al., 2002) miRNA
   3103..4314    +  promoter       UbC promoter: human ubiquitin C promoter
   4362..4386    +  protein_bind   attB1: mutant version of attB; recombination site for the Gateway® BP reaction BP Clonase™
   4392..7499    +  CDS            NLRP3: NLRP3_HUMAN - Also known as C1orf7, CIAS1, NALP3, PYPAF1. Experimental evidence at protein level: Swiss-Prot protein existence level 1. As the sensor component of the NLRP3 inflammasome, plays a crucial role in innate immunity and inflammation. In response to pathogens and other damage-associated signals, initiates the formation of the inflammasome polymeric complex, made of NLRP3, PYCARD and CASP1 (and possibly CASP4 and CASP5). Recruitment of proCASP1 to the inflammasome promotes its activation and CASP1-catalyzed IL1B and IL18 maturation and secretion in the extracellular milieu (PubMed:288
   7530..8236    +  CDS            mNeonGreen (fragment): bright monomeric yellow-green fluorescent protein derived from LanYFP (Shaner et al., 2013)
   8239..8263    -  protein_bind   attB2: mutant version of attB; recombination site for the Gateway® BP reaction BP Clonase™
   8376..8399    +  CDS            HA (fragment): HA (human influenza hemagglutinin) epitope tag
   8441..8940    +  promoter       PGK promoter: mouse phosphoglycerate kinase 1 promoter
   8961..9560    +  CDS            PuroR: puromycin N-acetyltransferase; pac from Streptomyces alboniger; confers resistance to puromycin
   9591..9624    +  protein_bind   loxP: Cre-mediated recombination occurs in the 8-bp core sequence (GCATACAT). Cre recombinase
   9657..9680    +  misc_feature   MCS (fragment): pBluescript multiple cloning site
   9680..10268   +  misc_feature   WPRE: woodchuck hepatitis virus posttranscriptional regulatory element
  10269..10288   +  misc_feature   MCS (fragment): pBluescript multiple cloning site
  10290..10475   +  CDS            nef (fragment): NEF_HV1Z2 - Experimental evidence at protein level: Swiss-Prot protein existence level 1. Extracellular Nef protein targets CD4(+) T-lymphocytes for apoptosis by interacting with CXCR4 surface receptors. From Human immunodeficiency virus type 1 group M subtype D (isolate Z2/CDC-Z34) (HIV-1).
  10477..10710   +  LTR            3' LTR (ΔU3): self-inactivating 3' long terminal repeat (LTR) from HIV-1
  10782..10903   +  polyA_signal   SV40 poly(A) signal: SV40 polyadenylation signal
  10943..11078   +  rep_origin     SV40 ori: SV40 origin of replication
  11099..11117   -  promoter       T7 promoter: promoter for bacteriophage T7 RNA polymerase
  11140..11498   -  rep_origin     f1 ori (sequence partly withheld): f1 bacteriophage origin of replication; arrow indicates direction of (+) strand synthesis
  11525..11629   +  promoter       AmpR promoter: bla
  11631..11988   +  promoter       SV40 promoter: SV40 enhancer and early promoter
  12023..12817   +  CDS            NeoR/KanR: aminoglycoside phosphotransferase from Tn5; aph(3')-II (or nptII); confers resistance to neomycin, kanamycin, and G418 (Geneticin®)
  12838..12990   +  CDS            ble (fragment): BLE_KLEPN - Experimental evidence at protein level: Swiss-Prot protein existence level 1. Binding protein with a strong affinity to the bleomycin family of antibiotics. Binds to CL990; an antimitotic-antibiotic compound. From Klebsiella pneumoniae.
  13049..13096   +  polyA_signal   HSV TK poly(A) signal: herpes simplex virus thymidine kinase polyadenylation signal (Cole and Stacy, 1985)
