[The description below was written by a language model from this plasmid's Addgene catalogue record and pLannotate feature annotations shown in this document.]
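Description:
pLenti UBC hNLRP3-mNG is a 13.4 kb third-generation-style, self-inactivating HIV-1 lentiviral expression plasmid built on the plenti-UBC-gate-3xHA-pGK-PUR Gateway destination backbone. In bacteria it replicates from a high-copy ColE1/pUC origin and is selected with kanamycin through a Tn5 NeoR/KanR gene, which sits behind tandem bacterial (AmpR) and SV40 promoters and is followed by an HSV TK polyadenylation signal. An f1 origin and an SV40 origin are also present. The viral genome is transcribed in packaging cells from a CMV enhancer/promoter fused to a truncated 5' LTR. It carries the Ψ packaging signal with a gag fragment, the RRE for Rev-dependent nuclear export, the cPPT/CTS, a WPRE to boost transcript expression, and a ΔU3 3' LTR that inactivates LTR promoter activity after integration.

The payload is human NLRP3, the sensor component of the NLRP3 inflammasome, fused at its C terminus to the yellow-green fluorescent protein mNeonGreen. The fusion lies between attB1 and attB2 sites left by Gateway recombination and is driven by the human ubiquitin C promoter, which the depositor describes as weak, implying modest expression levels. A fragment of the backbone's HA tag is annotated downstream of attB2, but the record lists only mNeonGreen as the tag, and whether the HA sequence is translated cannot be determined from the feature table. A separate mouse PGK promoter drives puromycin N-acetyltransferase, so transduced mammalian cells can be selected with puromycin or identified by fluorescence. A single loxP site follows this cassette. The construct is intended for stable expression and visualisation of tagged NLRP3 in mammalian cells, and it was deposited with work profiling cellular responses to NLRP3 agonists.
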