Addgene plasmid #218642: pLenti UBC hNLRP3-mNG
Purpose: Expresses NLRP3 tagged with mNeonGreen in mammalian cells (lentiviral); driven by the weak UBC promoter with puro selection
Depositing lab: Wade Harper. Depositing organization: Harvard Medical School. Publication: Spatiotemporal proteomic profiling of cellular responses to NLRP3 agonists. Hollingsworth LR, Veeraraghavan P, Paulo JA, Harper JW. bioRxiv 2024.04.19.590338 10.1101/2024.04.19.590338.
Backbone
  Vector backbone: plenti-UBC-gate-3xHA-pGK-PUR (Addgene #107393)
  Vector type: Mammalian Expression, Lentiviral
  Selectable markers: Puromycin ; mNeonGreen
Growth in bacteria
  Bacterial resistance: Kanamycin, 50 μg/mL
  Growth temperature: 30°C
  Growth strain: NEB Stable
  Copy number: High Copy
Gene/Insert
  Gene/Insert name: NLRP3
  Species: H. sapiens (human)
  Entrez Gene: NLRP3 (a.k.a. AGTAVPRL, AII, AVP, C1orf7, CIAS1, CLR1.1, DFNA34, FCAS, FCAS1, FCU, KEFH, MWS, NALP3, PYPAF1)
  Promoter: UBC
  Tag / fusion protein: mNeonGreen (C terminal on insert)
  Cloning method: Gateway Cloning
Terms and licenses: Academic/Nonprofit Terms; Industry Terms: Not Available to Industry
Depositor comments: Additional data, code, and other details related to this work (Hollingsworth et al. 2024) are available at https://harperlab.pubpub.org/pub/nlrp3/.
How to cite: pLenti UBC hNLRP3-mNG was a gift from Wade Harper (Addgene plasmid # 218642 ; http://n2t.net/addgene:218642 ; RRID:Addgene_218642)
